Addgene plasmid #167692: pRU61
Purpose: Final destination vector for single Gateway LR reaction
Depositing lab: Niko Geldner. Depositing organization: Universite de Lausanne (UNIL). Publication: Combined fluorescent seed selection and multiplex CRISPR/Cas9 assembly for fast generation of multiple Arabidopsis mutants. Ursache R, Fujita S, Denervaud Tendon V, Geldner N. Plant Methods. 2021 Oct 30;17(1):111. doi: 10.1186/s13007-021-00811-9. PubMed 34717688.
Backbone
  Vector backbone: pDe-CAS9
  Vector type: CRISPR
  Selectable markers: FastRed seed selection
Growth in bacteria
  Bacterial resistance: Chloramphenicol and Spectinomycin, 25 & 50 μg/mL
  Growth temperature: 37°C
  Growth strain: ccdB Survival
  Copy number: High Copy
Gene/Insert
  Gene/Insert name: pEC1.2::asCpf1
  Species: Staphylococcus aureus
  Cloning method: Gateway Cloning
  Sequencing primers: 5′ gcggataacaatttcacacaggaaacag; 3′ gcttgcatgcctgcaggtcgactct
Terms and licenses: Academic/Nonprofit Terms; Industry Terms: Not Available to Industry
Depositor comments: In addition to Cas9 cassette, attR1-attR2 Gateway recombination sites together with ccdB cassette are present. Please visit https://www.biorxiv.org/content/10.1101/2021.05.20.444986v1 for bioRxiv preprint.
How to cite: pRU61 was a gift from Niko Geldner (Addgene plasmid # 167692 ; http://n2t.net/addgene:167692 ; RRID:Addgene_167692)
