[The description below was written by a language model from this plasmid's Addgene catalogue record and pLannotate feature annotations shown in this document.]
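Description:
pRU61 is a plant binary T-DNA vector built on the pDe-CAS9 backbone and designed as the final Gateway destination vector for CRISPR genome editing in Arabidopsis. It replicates in E. coli from a high-copy ColE1/pUC-type origin (with the pBR322 bom region) and carries the pVS1 oriV, RepA and StaA functions that maintain it in Agrobacterium. An aadA gene provides spectinomycin resistance. Because the Gateway cassette contains ccdB and a chloramphenicol resistance gene, the empty vector is selected on both antibiotics and must be propagated in a ccdB-tolerant strain.

Between the nopaline-type left and right border repeats lie three functional modules. The first is the nuclease cassette, listed as pEC1.2::asCpf1: the annotated Cas12a/Cpf1 reading frame matches the Acidaminococcus sp. BV3L6 enzyme. The catalogue's species entry of Staphylococcus aureus and the depositor comment's reference to a "Cas9 cassette" therefore do not agree with the feature table. The EC1.2 promoter, known as an egg-cell-specific Arabidopsis promoter, is not itself annotated, and a short RBCS-like fragment downstream of the nuclease probably reflects a rbcS-derived terminator. The second module is the attR1–CmR–ccdB–attR2 cassette, which is replaced in a single LR reaction by an entry clone insert, presumably carrying the guide RNA expression units. The third is the FastRed marker, an oleosin–TagRFP fusion with a NOS terminator that makes transgenic seeds fluoresce red. This allows visual selection of transformants and later identification of non-fluorescent, transgene-free seeds. The construct is intended for rapid generation of single or multiplex Arabidopsis mutants.
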