Features (pLannotate 1.2.2; 31 found; start..end, strand, type, name):
   1693..1715    -  protein_bind   lac operator (fragment): The lac repressor binds to the lac operator to inhibit transcription in E. coli. This inhibition can be relieved by adding lactose or isopropyl-β-D-thiogalactopyranoside (IPTG). lac repressor encoded by lacI
   1719..1749    -  promoter       lac promoter: promoter for the E. coli lac operon
   1764..1785    -  protein_bind   CAP binding site: CAP binding activates transcription in the presence of cAMP. E. coli catabolite activator protein
   1798..1886    -  CDS            lacI (fragment): lac repressor; lacI; The lac repressor binds to the lac operator to inhibit transcription in E. coli. This inhibition can be relieved by adding lactose or isopropyl-β-D-thiogalactopyranoside (IPTG).
   1962..1986    -  misc_feature   LB T-DNA repeat: left border repeat from nopaline C58 T-DNA
   2245..2268    +  promoter       Pc promoter (fragment): intI1 (promoter lies within the coding sequence); class 1 integron promoter
   2444..2500    +  CDS            GmR (fragment): gentamycin acetyltransferase; aacC1; confers resistance to gentamycin
   2511..3298    +  CDS            SmR (fragment): aminoglycoside adenylyltransferase (Murphy, 1985); aadA; confers resistance to spectinomycin and streptomycin
   3544..4132    +  rep_origin     ori: high-copy-number ColE1/pMB1/pBR322/pUC origin of replication
   4318..4458    -  misc_feature   bom: basis of mobility region from pBR322
   4560..4599    -  CDS            rop (fragment): Rop protein, which maintains plasmids at low copy number; rop
   4802..4996    -  rep_origin     pVS1 oriV: origin of replication for the Pseudomonas plasmid pVS1 (Heeb et al., 2000)
   5062..6135    -  CDS            pVS1 RepA: replication protein from the Pseudomonas plasmid pVS1 (Heeb et al., 2000)
   6564..7193    -  CDS            pVS1 StaA: stability protein from the Pseudomonas plasmid pVS1 (Heeb et al., 2000)
   7753..8154    -  CDS            Y4CG_SINFN (fragment): Protein inferred from homology: Swiss-Prot protein existence level 3. From Sinorhizobium fredii (strain NBRC 101917 / NGR234).
   8514..8538    -  misc_feature   RB T-DNA repeat: right border repeat from nopaline C58 T-DNA
   8597..8751    -  CDS            lacZα (fragment): LacZα fragment of β-galactosidase; lacZ fragment
   8760..9011    +  terminator     NOS terminator: nopaline synthase terminator and poly(A) signal
   9013..9705    -  CDS            TagRFP: TagRFP is a basic (constitutively fluorescent) red fluorescent protein published in 2007, derived from Entacmaea quadricolor. It has very low acid sensitivity.
   9706..10422   -  CDS            OLEO2_BRANA: Experimental evidence at protein level: Swiss-Prot protein existence level 1. May have a structural role to stabilize the lipid body during desiccation of the seed by preventing coalescence of the oil. Probably interacts with both lipid and phospholipid moieties of lipid bodies. May also provide recognition signals for specific lipase anchorage in lipolysis during seedling growth. From Brassica napus (Rape).
  10964..11488   +  CDS            MSR4 (fragment): MSRA4_ARATH - Also known as PMSR, PMSR4. Experimental evidence at protein level: Swiss-Prot protein existence level 1. Catalyzes the reduction of methionine sulfoxide (MetSO) to methionine in proteins. Plays a protective role against oxidative stress by restoring activity to proteins that have been inactivated by methionine oxidation. Prevents the methionine sulfoxidation of the heat shock protein HSP21 and its subsequent inactivation. MSRA family specifically reduces the MetSO S-enantiomer. From Arabidopsis thaliana (Mouse-ear cress).
  11847..11882   -  misc_feature   MCS (fragment): pUC18/19 multiple cloning site
  11959..12083   +  protein_bind   attR2: mutant version of attR; recombination site for the Gateway® LR reaction LR Clonase™
  12124..12429   -  CDS            ccdB: CcdB, a bacterial toxin that poisons DNA gyrase; ccdB; Plasmids containing the ccdB gene cannot be propagated in standard E. coli strains.
  12434..12592   -  CDS            ccdA (fragment): CCDA_ECO57 - Also known as H, letA. Experimental evidence at protein level: Swiss-Prot protein existence level 1. Antitoxin component of a type II toxin-antitoxin (TA) system which inhibits the post-segregational killing (PSK) of plasmid-free cells, also referred to as a plasmid addiction system. Binds to and blocks the activity of CcdB; will also remove bound CcdB protein from the CcdB-GyrA complex by forming a CcdA-CcdB complex, a process termed rejuvenation. Functions as a transcriptional corepressor for the ccdAB operon, repression also requires CcdB (By similarity). From Escherichia coli
  12749..13429   -  CDS            CmR: chloramphenicol acetyltransferase confers resistance to chloramphenicol
  13430..13459   -  promoter       cat promoter (fragment): promoter of the E. coli cat gene encoding chloramphenicol acetyltransferase
  13483..13513   -  promoter       lac UV5 promoter: E. coli lac promoter with an "up" mutation
  13538..13662   -  protein_bind   attR1: mutant version of attR; recombination site for the Gateway® LR reaction LR Clonase™
  14065..14172   -  CDS            RBCS1 (fragment): RBS1_SPIOL - Also known as RBCS. Experimental evidence at protein level: Swiss-Prot protein existence level 1. RuBisCO catalyzes two reactions: the carboxylation of D- ribulose 1,5-bisphosphate, the primary event in carbon dioxide fixation, as well as the oxidative fragmentation of the pentose substrate. Both reactions occur simultaneously and in competition at the same active site. Although the small subunit is not catalytic it is essential for maximal activity. From Spinacia oleracea (Spinach).
  14222..625     -  CDS            cas12a (across the origin): CS12A_ACISB - Also known as cpf1 From Acidaminococcus sp. (strain BV3L6).
>Addgene plasmid #167692 | pRU61 | addgene full sequence | sequence record 331850 | Addgene NGS Result
GGGTGAAGATGTGGCAGTTCTCCTTGAACTTCGGGAAGTTGTCTTGCACGATCCTATGCGGGATGGCGGT
GCTAATGTCCTCGGCGCTGAACACGTTTTTGCGGTTCTCGTAAAAGCCGCTAAAGTATGTCGTAAACTTG
TCGAACGACCGGAGGAGGGCGTTCTCATGCTCTGTGGTCGTGACGGTGCCCAGTTGCTTCAGCACTTTGC
CATTGAACAGCTCGGCCTTAAACAGCCCCTTATAGATTTCGGCGTGGCGCTTGTTGATGGCGTCGGTGAG
ATTATCTGTGCGCCCGATGAAGTAGTCGTGGATAGCGTTGCGATACGTAGCCTGTTCTTCGATGAGCGCG
TTGCGTGTCTCCTCCGTCTTCTCCTTGCGGTAGGAGTCGATGGCGGCCGAGAGGTTCTCCCAGTCGAGCT
GCACGAGCTGCAGGCACTGGTCCGCGTAGGTCTTGTAGATCCGGTCGATGATCGGCTTGAGCTCCTTGTA
GTGGTCGTTCCGCGCTTTGTCCTCCTCGATAAAGCCCTGCTCCTGGATGTGCTTGAGGGTCTTGCCCTGC
GGAATCAGCTCGAACCGCAGCGTCTTGCTGACCTGGTAGAGGTTGGTGAACCCCTCGAACTGCGTAGCCG
CAGGCACCCCGTGAATACCAACCTTCCGCTTCTTCTTAGGGGCGCGCCGAATTCGCTGCACATACATAAC
ATATCAAGATCAGAACACACATATACACACACAAATACAATCAAGTCAACAACTCCAAAAAGTCCAGATC
TACATATATACATACGTAAATAACAAAATCATGTAAATAATCACAATCATGTAATCCAGATCTATGCACA
TATATATATACACAATTAATAAAAAAAATGATATAACAGATCTATATCTATGTATGTAACAACACAATCA
GATGAGAGAAGTGATGTTTTCAGATCTGTATACATACAAACACAAACAGATGAACAATTGATACGTAGAT
CCATATGTATACGTACAATTAGCTACACGATTAAATGAAAAAAATCAACGATTTCGGATTGGTACACACA
AACGCAACAATATGAAGAAATTCATATCTGATTAGATATAAACATAACCACGTGTAGATACACAGTCAAA
TCAACAAATTTATAGCTTCTAAACGGATGAGATGAACAAGATAAAGATATTCACATAAGGCATACATAAG
ATAAGCAGATTAACAAACTAGCAATAATACATACCTAATTAAAACAAGGAATAACAGAGAGAGAGAGAGA
GAGAGAGATTTACCTTGAAAATGAAGAGGAGAAGAGAGGATTTCTTAAAATTGGGGGTAGAGAAAGAAAG
ATGATGAATTGTGAGAAAGGAGAGATAGAAGGGGGGGTTGTATATATAGGCTGTAGAAGATTATTTTTGT
GTTTGAGGCGGTGAAGGAAGAGGGGATCTGACTATGACACGTTTGCGGTTACGTATTTCGATAGGAGTCT
TTCAACGCTTAACGCCGTTACTCTATATGACCGTTTGGGCCGTAACGGGGCCGTTTGTTAACGCTGATGT
TGATTCTTTTCTTTCTTTCTTTCTTCCTTTTTTAAAGAAGCAATTGTACAATCGTTGCTAGCTGTCAAAC
GGATAATTCGGATACGGATATGCCTATATTCATATCCGTAATTTTTGAATTCGTAATCATGTCATAGCTG
TTTCCTGTGTGAAATTGTTATCCGCTCACAATTCCACACAACATACGAGCCGGAAGCATAAAGTGTAAAG
CCTGGGGTGCCTAATGAGTGAGCTAACTCACATTAATTGCGTTGCGCTCACTGCCCGCTTTCCAGTCGGG
AAACCTGTCGTGCCAGCTGCATTAATGAATCGGCCAACGCGCGGGGAGAGGCGGTTTGCGTATTGGCTAG
AGCAATTCGGCGTTAATTCAGTACATTAAAAACGTCCGCAATGTGTTATTAAGTTGTCTAAGCGTCAATT
TGTTTACACCACAATATATCCTGCCACCAGCCAGCCAACAGCTCCCCGACCGGCAGCTCGGCACAAAATC
ACCACTCGATACAGGCAGCCCATCAGTCCGGGACGGCGTCAGCGGGAGAGCCGTTGTAAGGCGGCAGACT
TTGCTCATGTTACCGATGCTATTCGGAAGAACGGCAACTAAGCTGCCGGGTTTGAAACACGGATGATCTC
GCGGAGGGTAGCATGTTGATTGTAACGATGACAGAGCGTTGCTGCCTGTGATCAATTCGGGCACGAACCC
AGTGGACATAAGCCTGTTCGGTTCGTAAGCTGTAATGCAAGTAGCGTATGCGCTCACGCAACTGGTCCAG
AACCTTGACCGAACGCAGCGGTGGTAACGGCGCAGTGGCGGTTTTCATGGCTTGTTATGACTGTTTTTTT
GGGGTACAGTCTATGCCTCGGGCATCCAAGCAGCAAGCGCGTTACGCCGTGGGTCGATGTTTGATGTTAT
GGAGCAGCAACGATGTTACGCAGCAGGGCAGTCGCCCTAAAACAAAGTTAAACATCATGGGGGAAGCGGT
GATCGCCGAAGTATCGACTCAACTATCAGAGGTAGTTGGCGTCATCGAGCGCCATCTCGAACCGACGTTG
CTGGCCGTACATTTGTACGGCTCCGCAGTGGATGGCGGCCTGAAGCCACACAGTGATATTGATTTGCTGG
TTACGGTGACCGTAAGGCTTGATGAAACAACGCGGCGAGCTTTGATCAACGACCTTTTGGAAACTTCGGC
TTCCCCTGGAGAGAGCGAGATTCTCCGCGCTGTAGAAGTCACCATTGTTGTGCACGACGACATCATTCCG
TGGCGTTATCCAGCTAAGCGCGAACTGCAATTTGGAGAATGGCAGCGCAATGACATTCTTGCAGGTATCT
TCGAGCCAGCCACGATCGACATTGATCTGGCTATCTTGCTGACAAAAGCAAGAGAACATAGCGTTGCCTT
GGTAGGTCCAGCGGCGGAGGAACTCTTTGATCCGGTTCCTGAACAGGATCTATTTGAGGCGCTAAATGAA
ACCTTAACGCTATGGAACTCGCCGCCCGACTGGGCTGGCGATGAGCGAAATGTAGTGCTTACGTTGTCCC
GCATTTGGTACAGCGCAGTAACCGGCAAAATCGCGCCGAAGGATGTCGCTGCCGACTGGGCAATGGAGCG
CCTGCCGGCCCAGTATCAGCCCGTCATACTTGAAGCTAGACAGGCTTATCTTGGACAAGAAGAAGATCGC
TTGGCCTCGCGCGCAGATCAGTTGGAAGAATTTGTCCACTACGTGAAAGGCGAGATCACCAAGGTAGTCG
GCAAATAATGTCTAGCTAGAAATTCGTTCAAGCCGACGCCGCTTCGCGGCGCGGCTTAACTCAAGCGTTA
GATGCACTAAGCACATAATTGCTCACAGCCAAACTATCAGGTCAAGTCTGCTTTTATTATTTTTAAGCGT
GCATAATAAGCCCTACACAAATTGGGAGATATATCATGCATGACCAAAATCCCTTAACGTGAGTTTTCGT
TCCACTGAGCGTCAGACCCCGTAGAAAAGATCAAAGGATCTTCTTGAGATCCTTTTTTTCTGCGCGTAAT
CTGCTGCTTGCAAACAAAAAAACCACCGCTACCAGCGGTGGTTTGTTTGCCGGATCAAGAGCTACCAACT
CTTTTTCCGAAGGTAACTGGCTTCAGCAGAGCGCAGATACCAAATACTGTCCTTCTAGTGTAGCCGTAGT
TAGGCCACCACTTCAAGAACTCTGTAGCACCGCCTACATACCTCGCTCTGCTAATCCTGTTACCAGTGGC
TGCTGCCAGTGGCGATAAGTCGTGTCTTACCGGGTTGGACTCAAGACGATAGTTACCGGATAAGGCGCAG
CGGTCGGGCTGAACGGGGGGTTCGTGCACACAGCCCAGCTTGGAGCGAACGACCTACACCGAACTGAGAT
ACCTACAGCGTGAGCTATGAGAAAGCGCCACGCTTCCCGAAGGGAGAAAGGCGGACAGGTATCCGGTAAG
CGGCAGGGTCGGAACAGGAGAGCGCACGAGGGAGCTTCCAGGGGGAAACGCCTGGTATCTTTATAGTCCT
GTCGGGTTTCGCCACCTCTGACTTGAGCGTCGATTTTTGTGATGCTCGTCAGGGGGGCGGAGCCTATGGA
AAAACGCCAGCAACGCGGCCTTTTTACGGTTCCTGGCCTTTTGCTGGCCTTTTGCTCACATGTTCTTTCC
TGCGTTATCCCCTGATTCTGTGGATAACCGTATTACCGCCTTTGAGTGAGCTGATACCGCTCGCCGCAGC
CGAACGACCGAGCGCAGCGAGTCAGTGAGCGAGGAAGCGGAAGAGCGCCTGATGCGGTATTTTCTCCTTA
CGCATCTGTGCGGTATTTCACACCGCATATGGTGCACTCTCAGTACAATCTGCTCTGATGCCGCATAGTT
AAGCCAGTATACACTCCGCTATCGCTACGTGACTGGGTCATGGCTGCGCCCCGACACCCGCCAACACCCG
CTGACGCGCCCTGACGGGCTTGTCTGCTCCCGGCATCCGCTTACAGACAAGCTGTGACCGTCTCCGGGAG
CTGCATGTGTCAGAGGTTTTCACCGTCATCACCGAAACGCGCGAGGCAGGGTGCCTTGATGTGGGCGCCG
GCGGTCGAGTGGCGACGGCGCGGCTTGTCCGCGCCCTGGTAGATTGCCTGGCCGTAGGCCAGCCATTTTT
GAGCGGCCAGCGGCCGCGATAGGCCGACGCGAAGCGGCGGGGCGTAGGGAGCGCAGCGACCGAAGGGTAG
GCGCTTTTTGCAGCTCTTCGGCTGTGCGCTGGCCAGACAGTTATGCACAGGCCAGGCGGGTTTTAAGAGT
TTTAATAAGTTTTAAAGAGTTTTAGGCGGAAAAATCGCCTTTTTTCTCTTTTATATCAGTCACTTACATG
TGTGACCGGTTCCCAATGTACGGCTTTGGGTTCCCAATGTACGGGTTCCGGTTCCCAATGTACGGCTTTG
GGTTCCCAATGTACGTGCTATCCACAGGAAAGAGACCTTTTCGACCTTTTTCCCCTGCTAGGGCAATTTG
CCCTAGCATCTGCTCCGTACATTAGGAACCGGCGGATGCTTCGCCCTCGATCAGGTTGCGGTAGCGCATG
ACTAGGATCGGGCCAGCCTGCCCCGCCTCCTCCTTCAAATCGTACTCCGGCAGGTCATTTGACCCGATCA
GCTTGCGCACGGTGAAACAGAACTTCTTGAACTCTCCGGCGCTGCCACTGCGTTCGTAGATCGTCTTGAA
CAACCATCTGGCTTCTGCCTTGCCTGCGGCGCGGCGTGCCAGGCGGTAGAGAAAACGGCCGATGCCGGGA
TCGATCAAAAAGTAATCGGGGTGAACCGTCAGCACGTCCGGGTTCTTGCCTTCTGTGATCTCGCGGTACA
TCCAATCAGCTAGCTCGATCTCGATGTACTCCGGCCGCCCGGTTTCGCTCTTTACGATCTTGTAGCGGCT
AATCAAGGCTTCACCCTCGGATACCGTCACCAGGCGGCCGTTCTTGGCCTTCTTCGTACGCTGCATGGCA
ACGTGCGTGGTGTTTAACCGAATGCAGGTTTCTACCAGGTCGTCTTTCTGCTTTCCGCCATCGGCTCGCC
GGCAGAACTTGAGTACGTCCGCAACGTGTGGACGGAACACGCGGCCGGGCTTGTCTCCCTTCCCTTCCCG
GTATCGGTTCATGGATTCGGTTAGATGGGAAACCGCCATCAGTACCAGGTCGTAATCCCACACACTGGCC
ATGCCGGCCGGCCCTGCGGAAACCTCTACGTGCCCGTCTGGAAGCTCGTAGCGGATCACCTCGCCAGCTC
GTCGGTCACGCTTCGACAGACGGAAAACGGCCACGTCCATGATGCTGCGACTATCGCGGGTGCCCACGTC
ATAGAGCATCGGAACGAAAAAATCTGGTTGCTCGTCGCCCTTGGGCGGCTTCCTAATCGACGGCGCACCG
GCTGCCGGCGGTTGCCGGGATTCTTTGCGGATTCGATCAGCGGCCGCTTGCCACGATTCACCGGGGCGTG
CTTCTGCCTCGATGCGTTGCCGCTGGGCGGCCTGCGCGGCCTTCAACTTCTCCACCAGGTCATCACCCAG
CGCCGCGCCGATTTGTACCGGGCCGGATGGTTTGCGACCGCTCACGCCGATTCCTCGGGCTTGGGGGTTC
CAGTGCCATTGCAGGGCCGGCAGACAACCCAGCCGCTTACGCCTGGCCAACCGCCCGTTCCTCCACACAT
GGGGCATTCCACGGCGTCGGTGCCTGGTTGTTCTTGATTTTCCATGCCGCCTCCTTTAGCCGCTAAAATT
CATCTACTCATTTATTCATTTGCTCATTTACTCTGGTAGCTGCGCGATGTATTCAGATAGCAGCTCGGTA
ATGGTCTTGCCTTGGCGTACCGCGTACATCTTCAGCTTGGTGTGATCCTCCGCCGGCAACTGAAAGTTGA
CCCGCTTCATGGCTGGCGTGTCTGCCAGGCTGGCCAACGTTGCAGCCTTGCTGCTGCGTGCGCTCGGACG
GCCGGCACTTAGCGTGTTTGTGCTTTTGCTCATTTTCTCTTTACCTCATTAACTCAAATGAGTTTTGATT
TAATTTCAGCGGCCAGCGCCTGGACCTCGCGGGCAGCGTCGCCCTCGGGTTCTGATTCAAGAACGGTTGT
GCCGGCGGCGGCAGTGCCTGGGTAGCTCACGCGCTGCGTGATACGGGACTCAAGAATGGGCAGCTCGTAC
CCGGCCAGCGCCTCGGCAACCTCACCGCCGATGCGCGTGCCTTTGATCGCCCGCGACACGACAAAGGCCG
CTTGTAGCCTTCCATCCGTGACCTCAATGCGCTGCTTAACCAGCTCCACCAGGTCGGCGGTGGCCCATAT
GTCGTAAGGGCTTGGCTGCACCGGAATCAGCACGAAGTCGGCTGCCTTGATCGCGGACACAGCCAAGTCC
GCCGCCTGGGGCGCTCCGTCGATCACTACGAAGTCGCGCCGGCCGATGGCCTTCACGTCGCGGTCAATCG
TCGGGCGGTCGATGCCGACAACGGTTAGCGGTTGATCTTCCCGCACGGCCGCCCAATCGCGGGCACTGCC
CTGGGGATCGGAATCGACTAACAGAACATCGGCCCCGGCGAGTTGCAGGGCGCGGGCTAGATGGGTTGCG
ATGGTCGTCTTGCCTGACCCGCCTTTCTGGTTAAGTACAGCGATAACCTTCATGCGTTCCCCTTGCGTAT
TTGTTTATTTACTCATCGCATCATATACGCAGCGACCGCATGACGCAAGCTGTTTTACTCAAATACACAT
CACCTTTTTAGACGGCGGCGCTCGGTTTCTTCAGCGGCCAAGCTGGCCGGCCAGGCCGCCAGCTTGGCAT
CAGACAAACCGGCCAGGATTTCATGCAGCCGCACGGTTGAGACGTGCGCGGGCGGCTCGAACACGTACCC
GGCCGCGATCATCTCCGCCTCGATCTCTTCGGTAATGAAAAACGGTTCGTCCTGGCCGTCCTGGTGCGGT
TTCATGCTTGTTCCTCTTGGCGTTCATTCTCGGCGGCCGCCAGGGCGTCGGCCTCGGTCAATGCGTCCTC
ACGGAAGGCACCGCGCCGCCTGGCCTCGGTGGGCGTCACTTCCTCGCTGCGCTCAAGTGCGCGGTACAGG
GTCGAGCGATGCACGCCAAGCAGTGCAGCCGCCTCTTTCACGGTGCGGCCTTCCTGGTCGATCAGCTCGC
GGGCGTGCGCGATCTGTGCCGGGGTGAGGGTAGGGCGGGGGCCAAACTTCACGCCTCGGGCCTTGGCGGC
CTCGCGCCCGCTCCGGGTGCGGTCGATGATTAGGGAACGCTCGAACTCGGCAATGCCGGCGAACACGGTC
AACACCATGCGGCCGGCCGGCGTGGTGGTGTCGGCCCACGGCTCTGCCAGGCTACGCAGGCCCGCGCCGG
CCTCCTGGATGCGCTCGGCAATGTCCAGTAGGTCGCGGGTGCTGCGGGCCAGGCGGTCTAGCCTGGTCAC
TGTCACAACGTCGCCAGGGCGTAGGTGGTCAAGCATCCTGGCCAGCTCCGGGCGGTCGCGCCTGGTGCCG
GTGATCTTCTCGGAAAACAGCTTGGTGCAGCCGGCCGCGTGCAGTTCGGCCCGTTGGTTGGTCAAGTCCT
GGTCGTCGGTGCTGACGCGGGCATAGCCCAGCAGGCCAGCGGCGGCGCTCTTGTTCATGGCGTAATGTCT
CCGGTTCTAGTCGCAAGTATTCTACTTTATGCGACTAAAACACGCGACAAGAAAACGCCAGGAAAAGGGC
AGGGCGGCAGCCTGTCGCGTAACTTAGGACTTGTGCGACATGTCGTTTTCAGAAGACGGCTGCACTGAAC
GTCAGAAGCCGACTGCACTATAGCAGCGGAGGGGTTGGATCAAAGTACTTTAAAGTACTTTAAAGTACTT
TGATCCCGAGGGGAACCCTGTGGTTGGCATGCACATACAAATGGACGAACGGATAAACCTTTTCACGCCC
TTTTAAATATCCGATTATTCTAATAAACGCTCTTTTCTCTTAGGTTTACCCGCCAATATATCCTGTCAAA
CACTGATAGTTTAAACTGAAGGCGGGAAACGACAATCTGATCCAAGCTCAAGCTCATTCGCCATTCAGGC
TGCGCAACTGTTGGGAAGGGCGATCGGTGCGGGCCTCTTCGCTATTACGCCAGCTGGCGAAAGGGGGATG
TGCTGCAAGGCGATTAAGTTGGGTAACGCCAGGGTTTTCCCAGTCACGACGTTGTAAAACGACGGCCAGT
GCCAAGCTTATCGTTCAAACATTTGGCAATAAAGTTTCTTAAGATTGAATCCTGTTGCCGGTCTTGCGAT
GATTATCATATAATTTCTGTTGAATTACGTTAAGCATGTAATAATTAACATGTAATGCATGACGTTATTT
ATGAGATGGGTTTTTATGATTAGAGTCCCGCAATTATACATTTAATACGCGATAGAAAACAAAATATAGC
GCGCAAACTAGGATAAATTATCGCGCGCGGTGTCATCTATGTTACTAGATCACTTGTGCCCCAGTTTGCT
AGGGAGGTCGCAGTATCTGGCCACAGCCACCTCGTGCTGCTCGACGTAGGTCTCTTTGTCGGCCTCCTTG
ATTCTTTCCAGTCTGTGGTCCACATAGTAGACGCCGGGCATCTTGAGGTTCTTAGCGGGTTTCTTGGATC
TGTATGTGGTCTTGAAGTTGCAGATCAGGTGGCCCCCGCCCACGAGCTTCAGGGCCATGTCGCTTCTGCC
TTCCAGGCCGCCGTCAGCGGGGTACAGCATCTCGGTGTTGGCCTCCCAGCCGAGTGTTTTCTTCTGCATC
ACAGGGCCGTTGGATGGGAAGTTCACCCCTCTGATCTTGACGTTGTAGATGAGGCAGCCGTCCTGGAGGC
TGGTGTCCTGGGTAGCGGTCAGCACGCCCCCGTCTTCGTATGTGGTGACTCTCTCCCATGTGAAGCCCTC
AGGGAAGGACTGCTTAAAGAAGTCGGGGATGCCCTGGGTGTGGTTGATGAAGGTTCTGCTGCCGTACATG
AAGCTGGTAGCCAGGATGTCGAAGGCGAAGGGGAGAGGGCCGCCCTCGACCACCTTGATTCTCATGGTCT
GGGTGCCCTCGTAGGGCTTGCCTTCGCCCTCGGATGTGCACTTGAAGTGGTGGTTGTTCACGGTGCCCTC
CATGTACAGCTTCATGTGCATGTTCTCCTTAATCAGCTCGCTCATAGTAGTGTGCTGGCCACCACGAGTA
CGGTCACGGTCATGTTCCCCACCAGTATGTTGCTGTCCGTAGTACTGAGCTCTGTCTTTCAGATCCTGAG
CTTTGCTTCCCAACTTCATCCTTGCACTGTCCAACTTGTCTGATCCCTGTGGGTGCTCTCCCGTTGCGTA
CCTATTCACAATCAATAGGTATCATACCAAGCATTTTACCTATATAGATGATATACACAGACACATTCAA
GCTAGCTAGGTCAAATTTCGTATTTAGTTAACCAAATGTTCCCTAGAATTTGCAATTTCTTATTGTTACA
TTTGTTATTCGACCAAAAAAATTGATCCAAAGCTACTGGCTCAACACATGCATGCACATATTGCACAAAA
TTATGAAGTAAGATGATAAATGTGTGCTTACTTGTAAATCCAAGAGAAAACGGTTATAGCGGCAATGCCA
AACCCTCCAGAGGAAAGAAAACCGGTGATGAGGAGTGCAACTGTGATGAGAGCCGGGACAAGGATTGGGC
TGAAGATAACGAGCAGAGGTGTTGCAACAGTCAAAGCTATGACAGTTCCAACAAGGGTAAGGCTGGAGAG
AACAAGGAGGGAACCACCAGCTGTGACAGCAGTTGCAGCTTTAGCAATCTGCCTAGACTTGGAGTAGTCA
GATCCTCGTCCGGACATCTGGTACTGGTCTCGGTCTCGGCCCATCATCGGGTACTGGTCTCTGCCGATGA
TATCGTGATGGGTTCCTCTAGCTGTATCCGCCATTTTTTTGTTCTTGTTTACTAGAGAGAATGAGATTTT
GAATGAGAGATTGATCAAAAAGATGTGTATATATTTTGGAAGAGGTAGGAGTGTTTGTTAGATATATTAA
GAAAGGAGACGAGAAGTCACGTGTCAATGGAGACATCATGCAATTGTAGGCCACGTGTTAATGGCGTCAC
CATGCAGCCGCTGCATGTGTTAACGAGAGGAGTCTATTCAAAGACACGTTTGTTTTTTGCCTAGCTCAGA
ATGTGGCGTTGGCATCGAACCGAAACATAAAACGCAAAACGAACCTTTGGGCTCGTCAGTATGGGTTTGG
GCCTTCAATAGATTCCTTCTATACGGCCCACATATCCACTATTGGCAACAAAATTAGAAAAATTTAGGAT
TTAGTTTTAAAATTTGTTCCGCGACATTCTAGAACAATGAAGAAAATGGATACAAATAATAAATCTATCT
GCCTCTTAAAAGTTCCAAATTTCACCACGTCACTGCTTTGATAATGCAGGTCCTCGTCGTCTCTCCTCCG
CTCATCGCCGCCGCATCTCTCTCTAAACCTCTCAATTCTCTCTCTAAAGCCGCACTCTCTTTCTCCAGAG
CCAAACCCATTTGTCCTTTCCCTCAAACCTCTCGACGACCAATCTCCGTATACAAATCCCCAATGAACAA
CCTTTTCAACAGACTCGGATTCGGGTCTCGTCCTCAAGCCCAAGCTGACCCATCTTCCGCCGCAATCGCC
CAAGGACCCGACGATGATGTTCCGTCTTCAGGTCAGCAATTCGCGCAATTTGGCGCCGGTTGTTTCTGGG
GAGTGGAGCTAGCTTACCAGAGAGTTCCTGGTGTGACCAAGACCGAGGTTGGGTATAGCCATGGCATCGT
GCACAATCCGAGTTACGAGGATGTCTGTACTGGCACTACGGGACATAACGAGGTTGTTAGAGTTCAGTAT
GATCCCAAAGAGTGTAGCTTTGAGAGCTTGCTTGATGTTTTCTGGAATCGTCATGATCCAACCACCTTGA
ATCGTCAGGTGATTGATTGCTTTAACCCTAAAAATCTAGACGTTATCAGTATCAGATCGTAATTTGAATC
AATAGAGAGCTCTATGTGTGTTCTGCATTTGGGGCTGAATTGTTTATTAGATAACAACGACTAGATTCAC
CTGTTTAGACGAACTCTCTGTCCCTTAGTCTTTAGTTCTACATACATTTGGTAGTCTCAAGTAACTATTG
GCTAAGTTGTTATGAGCTAGTTAGAATCTCAGGCCTTGTTGATATGAGGATTCGTGTTTGATTATGTGGA
AGTGACATTGCCATTTCCATTTTCGTATGCGATCTTGTACTTGAGTCTGTTCTTGTTCATGTTACTATAC
CTACATACACTTGAAGAAGCTTGCATGCCTGCAGGTCGACTCTAGAGGATCCACTAGTCGGTCCGGACGT
CTTAATTAACCATGGACGCGTCCTCAGGCCCGGGCCTAGGCTGGATCGGAATTATCGAACCACTTTGTAC
AAGAAAGCTGAACGAGAAACGTAAAATGATATAAATATCAATATATTAAATTAGATTTTGCATAAAAAAC
AGACTACATAATACTGTAAAACACAACATATCCAGTCACTATGGTCGACCTGCAGACTGGCTGTGTATAA
GGGAGCCTGACATTTATATTCCCCAGAACATCAGGTTAATGGCGTTTTTGATGTCATTTTCGCGGTGGCT
GAGATCAGCCACTTCTTCCCCGATAACGGAGACCGGCACACTGGCCATATCGGTGGTCATCATGCGCCAG
CTTTCATCCCCGATATGCACCACCGGGTAAAGTTCACGGGGGACTTTATCTGACAGCAGACGTGCACTGG
CCAGGGGGATCACCATCCGTCGCCCGGGCGTGTCAATAATATCACTCTGTACATCCACAAACAGACGATA
ACGGCTCTCTCTTTTATAGGTGTAAACCTTAAACTGCATTTCACCAGCCCCTGTTCTCGTCAGCAAAAGA
GCCGTTCATTTCAATAAACCGGGCGACCTCAGCCATCCCTTCCTGATTTTCCGCTTTCCAGCGTTCGGCA
CGCAGACGACGGGCTTCATTCTGCATGGTTGTGCTTACCAGACCGGAGATATTGACATCATATATGCCTT
GAGCAACTGATAGCTGTCGCTGTCAACTGTCACTGTAATACGCTGCTTCATAGCATACCTCTTTTTGACA
TACTTCGGGTATACATATCAGTATATATTCTTATACCGCAAAAATCAGCGCGCAAATACGCATACTGTTA
TCTGGCTTTTAGTAAGCCGGATCCTCTAGATTACGCCCCGCCTGCCACTCATCGCAGTACTGTTGTAATT
CATTAAGCATTCTGCCGACATGGAAGCCATCACAAACGGCATGATGAACCTGAATCGCCAGCGGCATCAG
CACCTTGTCGCCTTGCGTATAATATTTGCCCATGGTGAAAACGGGGGCGAAGAAGTTGTCCATATTGGCC
ACGTTTAAATCAAAACTGGTGAAACTCACCCAGGGATTGGCTGAGACGAAAAACATATTCTCAATAAACC
CTTTAGGGAAATAGGCCAGGTTTTCACCGTAACACGCCACATCTTGCGAATATATGTGTAGAAACTGCCG
GAAATCGTCGTGGTATTCACTCCAGAGCGATGAAAACGTTTCAGTTTGCTCATGGAAAACGGTGTAACAA
GGGTGAACACTATCCCATATCACCAGCTCACCGTCTTTCATTGCCATACGGAATTCCGGATGAGCATTCA
TCAGGCGGGCAAGAATGTGAATAAAGGCCGGATAAAACTTGTGCTTATTTTTCTTTACGGTCTTTAAAAA
GGCCGTAATATCCAGCTGAACGGTCTGGTTATAGGTACATTGAGCAACTGACTGAAATGCCTCAAAATGT
TCTTTACGATGCCATTGGGATATATCAACGGTGGTATATCCAGTGATTTTTTTCTCCATTTTAGCTTCCT
TAGCTCCTGAAAATCTCGACGGATCCTAACTCAAAATCCACACATTATACGAGCCGGAAGCATAAAGTGT
AAAGCCTGGGGTGCCTAATGCGGCCGCCATAGTGACTGGATATGTTGTGTTTTACAGTATTATGTAGTCT
GTTTTTTATGCAAAATCTAATTTAATATATTGATATTTATATCATTTTACGTTTCTCGTTCAGCTTTTTT
GTACAAACTTGTTAGGGATAACAGGCCTAGGGAGCTCAAGCCTATACTGTACTTAACTTGATTGCATAAT
TACTTGATCATAGACTCATAGTAAACTTGATTACACAGATAAGTGAAGAAACAAACCAATTCAAGACATA
ACCAAAGAGAGGTGAAAGACTGTTTTATATGTCTAACATTGCACCTTAATATCACACTGTTAGTTCCTTT
CTTACTTAAATTCAACCCATTAAAGTAAAAACAACAGATAATAATAATTTGAGAATGAACAAAAGGACCA
TATCATTTATTAACTCTTATCCATCCATTTGCATTTTGATGTCCGAAAACAAAAACTGAAAGAACACAGT
AAATTACAAGCAGAACAAATGATAGAAGAAAACAGCTTTTCCAATGCCATAATACTCAAACTTAGTAGGA
TTCTGGTGTGTGGGCAATGAAACTGATGCATTGAACTTGACGAACGTTGTCGAAACCGATGATACGGACG
AAAGCTGGGAGGCCTGGAGCTCGGCGCGCCTCACTTCTTTTTCTTAGCCTGTCCGGCCTTTTTGGTGGCA
GCAGGACGCTTATTGCGGAGCTCTTGGATATAGGCAAGCCAATCCTGGTTGCTGATGCCGTTCTGCAGCT
TAAGGTCCTTGCTCTCCTTGAGATGGTTCAACAACAGTTGTCCTTTCAATGCTATGTGGTATGCGCCGTT
AGCATCGGCATCCATCGGCCACTCAGGATTCTGAAATCTAGAATCGAAGCACACGCCATTGAGATCACGC
ACAGGGGAGTTGATGTAATCCTCCCCAGTGGCAGCATTTGAATTTCTCATTTGCAGCACGGATCTGATGA
GCGCTACCATCGTGTCAATAGCGTGGCTATCATCGTTCTCGAGCAGTTTGGGGAGGATATTTGACCCGTC
GCGGAAAACGATGCCTTTCTCCTCCAGGAGGGCGATGAGTTCGTTTGCGGGGTACAGGTCACGGTAACGC
CCGGTGAATCTATGGTTCTCAATTACAGGGACAATCCTCTTGCCCGCGATGAAAGGCGTGCCTTTGGCGT
CGAATTGGGTTTCATTTTTCTCAAAAACGATATCCCAAGCGGGCATGAAGCCAGGGAGTCCCCGCTGGAA
GGAGAGGTTCCGATTCATCTTGAAATGCAGGATGAAGTCTCCGGTTTTTACATCATAGTGCAGGAAGTCG
AAACCCTCCAGGAAATGCTTACGCGACTCATGGTTCTTGATGGTCTTCCAGACAAACGGGTCCACGAATC
CGGTCAAGGGATCAATCTTTGAGGTATATGGGGCCGGGACATAGAAAAGGAAGCCGCTCTGGGTGCCCAT
CTTCGCAAATGACGTAAACTGGTCGGTCAGCTGATACGGATTGAGGACCCCCCCGACCTTCTCCGCCGGA
TAGTCCTTGAGCACCAGGCAATTGAGCTTGTCGATAAGCATTTTCTCGAACTGTTGGTACACCGCCTTCT
CGGCGATGCCTGTGCGCTTGGATTTGAATCCGAAATTGAGATTCTCGAGGACCACGACGGCTTGGTAGTG
GATCATGAGATCCACTATCTCATGGATGACCTGGCTGAGATAGCCCTGCTTCAGGTCTTTGATCGTGCCC
ACTACGGACCAGGCCTGCCTCGCGGCGACGCGTTCCTTCTCCCGGTTGTCGAGCTTCTTCTGGTAGTCGA
ACTGCTGGATGGTATTGAGCGACCGTTGCTCGAGAATCTTTCCGGTGGAGTCGATGACGGTGATGTAGAT
GAGGTTCCGCTCCCCCCGGTCAATCCCGATTATGGGTGTCTCTGGGTGCTCCTTGAGATACGCGTTGACC
CGCTGGTTGAACTTGGACGGGCTATTCGCGGCCTGGTAGTTCAGCGTGATGGGGACATGGAAAAAGAACT
TGTCAGAGGTAAACCGCCGATCCTTTATGATCTCGTGGCTGACCTCCTTCGTGATGACGTTTGGCAGGAG
CGCGCGGGCCTCGTCGCTGAGGTCGTGTGAGAGGCGGTGGTTCACGTAATCGTACAGCTCCTGATACAGT
GTATCAGGGATTGGCGTCTTTTGATCTTTCAGCTTCTTGTTCAGCATCTTCTCACCGAGGCGATGAGCCA
TGCGCTTCATCCTGGACTTCGGCCTGTAGAAGAGTTCTGCCTGGCCGTTCAGCTTTATGCTCGTCTTCGC
GAGATTTTCCGGGCTGAAGAGGCCTGTCCAGTAGAGGGTGTGCAGGTTTGGCTTCCCGTGGTGGCCCTTC
GCGAAGTCCTTGTTATAGATTTGGAAAAGATACAACTTGCCGGTTTCGACGGCGTCCATGATCTCCTTTT
CCGCGATACGCTGAAACGAGATGTGATACAGGAGTGGGTTGAGTTCGGCGTAGTACTCCCCGAGGTCCTT
GTACTGGGAAGAGGGGCGGAGGGAAGAGAGATCGATGGAGGTTGTCTTGGTGTACTTGCTGAGGAAATCG
CGCGTGAAGTCGATCCACTTGCAGAGCGCCTCTCTATACCCCTTTTGATCGCCCGTCTTCTTGGCGTAGG
CGGTCTGGAACTTCTTGGGTTCCTTTTCTGGATTATTCAGATCGTATATCTCCTTGGTGATCTCGAGCGG
CTCGATGAAGTTGTTGGAGAGGAGGATGGGGGTGGTATGGGTCTGAAAGTGCGCCGTCACCGCCTTAAGC
TGAGTGCTGCACTTCGGTATCATCTTTGCAGCGTCAGGAAAATAATCGTAGTACATCTTGTCGAAGCCCT
CGGAGGTCTTCTCAGTTGGCTCGAAGCTGAGCGCCTTGTACCTGCCTTTTTGTTTCGGCATAATTCCCAA
ATAATACAACCCATTTTTCACGAAAAGAATGGCTCCGTTGTTCTTCTCTTTGTTAACGTCCCACCCGCTG
GCCAGGGTGGGCATTTGGAAGTTCAGCTTGAACTTCTCCACGGAATACGGCTTCTTGGTCGCGTAATTGC
GCGCCTTATTATAGAAGCTCAAGCTAGGTTCCATCTCAAGCTTGATCCCGGTGAGGCGGGCGCTAAACTC
CGGATCGACCTCGTTGGACTCGTCCACGGCGAACCAGTCGAGAAGGTGGTACAGCCCCAGGAGGCTGTCC
AGCTGGGACTTGAGGATTTCCTTTTCCTCTTGCTTTTTCAGGGTCGTCGGCAGCGGCTGGTCCAGGGCCG
CGTGGGCGTGAGAGAGGATCTCCGAGGTCTTCTGCTTGAAAGCCTCGGACAGCTCCTTGCCCGCGGCGGA
GATGATCTCCTGCAGGTTAATGTCCTCGTGCTTGAGGCTCCTTTGCACTTTCTCTTTCGCCGACTTCGTG
ATCTTGCCGGTGAGCTCGCTGATGCGCCGCTCGTAGAGGGCGTTGCGGAGGGTGTCCCAGTGGTCGCACA
GGGCGCTGGAGATGGTTTCCAGCTTCTTATGGGAGATGAAGATGTGGGTGAGATCGATGCTATTGAGCTC
ATTGAACAGCGCCTCGGCGGTTTCGAGCACATTCTCGTTGCGGAGGAGGGTCTTGTACTTGCAGAAGGAC
TGGATGACCTCCTCGTCGCTCTTGAACTCCTCGAGGATGAAGGACAACGTGTTGCGGTCGGAGAGGATCT
GCTTAAACAGGGGGATAAACCTATGTGGGAGTGAGGCAATGATGTGCGCGGTTTCGTCGTTCTTCTGGAT
GGCGAGATTGAGCACCTCGTTCAGGCCCTTGATCTTCTCGGTGCCGGCCTCGCGGGAGATGCCGCCGAGG
AGCTGGTTGTAGAGGTCGATCTGGGTCTGCGTCAGCAGCTGATTGTAGAAGGGGAAGGAGAACACCTCTT
CGATCGAGGTGGACACGAAGATCCCGATGGCCTTCTTCACGTTCTCGAAGTGCTCGCGGAGGGACGGCAC
GGCCGTGATGAGGC
